Addgene plasmid #223142: pBK1297-AAV-EFSNC-dCjCas9-HP1b(79-173)
Purpose: Expression of truncated HP1b with dCjCas9 and empty gRNA scaffold
Depositing lab: Boris Kantor. Depositing organization: Duke University. Publication: All-in-one AAV-delivered epigenome-editing platform: proof-of-concept and therapeutic implications for neurodegenerative disorders. Kantor B, Odonovan B, Rittiner J, Hodgson D, Lindner N, Guerrero S, Dong W, Zhang A, Chiba-Falek O. bioRxiv [Preprint]. 2024 May 19:2023.04.14.536951. doi: 10.1101/2023.04.14.536951. PubMed 38798630.
Backbone
  Vector backbone: Unknown
  Vector type: Mammalian Expression, AAV, CRISPR
Growth in bacteria
  Bacterial resistance: Ampicillin, 100 μg/mL
  Growth temperature: 37°C
  Growth strain: NEB Stable
  Copy number: High Copy
Gene/Insert
  Gene/Insert name: HP1b (alt name: CBX1)
  Species: H. sapiens (human)
  Mutation: Encodes aa 79-173
  Entrez Gene: CBX1 (a.k.a. CBX, HP1-BETA, HP1Hs-beta, HP1Hsbeta, Hp1beta, M31, MOD1, p25beta)
  Promoter: EF1a
  Tag / fusion protein: 3xFLAG (N terminal on backbone)
  Cloning method: Unknown
Terms and licenses: Academic/Nonprofit Terms; Industry Terms: Not Available to Industry
Depositor comments: Please visit https://doi.org/10.1101/2023.04.14.536951 for bioRxiv preprint.
How to cite: pBK1297-AAV-EFSNC-dCjCas9-HP1b(79-173) was a gift from Boris Kantor (Addgene plasmid # 223142 ; http://n2t.net/addgene:223142 ; RRID:Addgene_223142)
