[The description below was written by a language model from this plasmid's Addgene catalogue record and pLannotate feature annotations shown in this document.]
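Description:
pBK1297-AAV-EFSNC-dCjCas9-HP1b(79-173) is an all-in-one AAV transfer plasmid for CRISPR-based epigenome editing in mammalian cells. The parental backbone is not stated in the record. The 7,080 nt plasmid is maintained in bacteria through a high-copy ColE1/pUC-type origin with ampicillin selection (AmpR with its own promoter), and it also carries an f1 phage origin. The payload lies between AAV2 inverted terminal repeats, which allow the intervening cassette to be packaged into recombinant AAV particles. The downstream ITR is annotated in full, whereas the upstream one is detected only as short fragments. This may reflect how difficult these repeats are to sequence and annotate, but the record does not clarify it.

Within the ITRs, the compact EF-1α core promoter (catalogued as EF1a) drives a single fusion protein: an N-terminal 3xFLAG epitope tag, the small Cas9 orthologue from Campylobacter jejuni in its nuclease-dead form (per the construct name), and a C-terminal fragment of human HP1b/CBX1 spanning amino acids 79-173. A short synthetic poly(A) signal terminates the transcript. CBX1 is a heterochromatin component associated with epigenetic repression, so tethering this truncated portion to dCjCas9 is meant to bring a repressive effector to a chosen genomic locus without cutting DNA. Downstream, a human U6 RNA polymerase III promoter precedes the Cj guide RNA scaffold, which is empty, so users must clone in their own targeting spacer.

Using small components (CjCas9, core promoter, minimal poly(A), truncated effector) lets both the effector and the guide cassette sit in a single AAV genome. The associated work describes the platform as AAV-delivered epigenome editing with therapeutic relevance to neurodegenerative disorders.
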