Features (pLannotate 1.2.2; 18 found; start..end, strand, type, name):
     12..39      +  repeat_region  AAV2 ITR (fragment): inverted terminal repeat of adeno-associated virus serotype 2 inverted
     68..95      +  repeat_region  AAV2 ITR (fragment): inverted terminal repeat of adeno-associated virus serotype 2 inverted
    142..160     +  CDS            small t antigen (fragment): SV40 (simian virus 40) small t antigen
    186..397     +  promoter       EF-1α core promoter: core promoter for human elongation factor EF-1α
    414..479     +  CDS            3xFLAG: three tandem FLAG® epitope tags, followed by an enterokinase cleavage site
    552..3500    +  CDS            cas9: CAS9_CAMJE - Experimental evidence at protein level: Swiss-Prot protein existence level 1. CRISPR (clustered regularly interspaced short palindromic repeat) is an adaptive immune system that provides protection against mobile genetic elements (viruses, transposable elements and conjugative plasmids). CRISPR clusters contain spacers, sequences complementary to antecedent mobile elements, and target invading nucleic acids. CRISPR clusters are transcribed and processed into CRISPR RNA (crRNA). In type II CRISPR systems correct processing of pre-crRNA requires a trans- encoded small RNA (tracrRNA)
   3588..3884    +  CDS            CBX1 (fragment): CBX1_HUMAN - Also known as CBX. Experimental evidence at protein level: Swiss-Prot protein existence level 1. Component of heterochromatin. Recognizes and binds histone H3 tails methylated at 'Lys-9', leading to epigenetic repression. Interaction with lamin B receptor (LBR) can contribute to the association of the heterochromatin with the inner nuclear membrane. From Homo sapiens (Human).
   3927..3975    +  polyA_signal   poly(A) signal: synthetic polyadenylation signal
   3987..4227    +  promoter       U6 promoter: RNA polymerase III promoter for human U6 snRNA
   4256..4328    +  misc_RNA       Cj gRNA scaffold: guide RNA scaffold for the Campylobacter jejuni CRISPR/Cas9 system (Kim et al., 2016)
   4343..4483    +  repeat_region  AAV2 ITR: inverted terminal repeat of adeno-associated virus serotype 2 inverted
   4488..4539    -  misc_feature   bom (fragment): basis of mobility region from pBR322
   4558..5013    +  rep_origin     f1 ori (sequence partly withheld): f1 bacteriophage origin of replication; arrow indicates direction of (+) strand synthesis
   5014..5063    -  misc_feature   bom (fragment): basis of mobility region from pBR322
   5165..5200    -  CDS            rop (fragment): Rop protein, which maintains plasmids at low copy number; rop
   5295..5399    +  promoter       AmpR promoter: bla
   5400..6260    +  CDS            AmpR: β-lactamase; bla; confers resistance to ampicillin, carbenicillin, and related antibiotics
   6431..7019    +  rep_origin     ori: high-copy-number ColE1/pMB1/pBR322/pUC origin of replication
>Addgene plasmid #223142 | pBK1297-AAV-EFSNC-dCjCas9-HP1b(79-173) | addgene full sequence | sequence record 442892 | Addgene NGS Result
CCTGCAGGCAGCTGCGCGCTCGCTCGCTCACTGAGGCCGCCCGGGCGTCGGGCGACCTTTGGTCGCCCGG
CCTCAGTGAGCGAGCGAGCGCGCAGAGAGGGAGTGGCCAACTCCATCACTAGGGGTTCCTGCGGCCTCTA
GCTAGGTCTTGAAAGGAGTGGGAATTGGCTCCGGTGCCCGTCAGTGGGCAGAGCGCACATCGCCCACAGT
CCCCGAGAAGTTGGGGGGAGGGGTCGGCAATTGATCCGGTGCCTAGAGAAGGTGGCGCGGGGTAAACTGG
GAAAGTGATGTCGTGTACTGGCTCCGCCTTTTTCCCGAGGGTGGGGGAGAACCGTATATAAGTGCAGTAG
TCGCCGTGAACGTTCTTTTTCGCAACGGGTTTGCCGCCAGAACACAGGACCGGTGCCACCATGGACTACA
AAGACCATGACGGTGATTATAAAGATCATGACATCGATTACAAGGATGACGATGACAAGGGTGGATCGCC
AAAGAAAAAGAGGAAAGTCGGCAGTGGACCTAAAAAGAAACGAAAGGTTGAAGCGGGATCCGCCCGCATC
CTCGCTTTCGCCATCGGAATCTCTAGTATCGGATGGGCCTTCTCTGAAAACGACGAACTGAAAGACTGCG
GCGTGAGAATCTTCACAAAGGTTGAAAACCCTAAAACAGGCGAGTCTTTAGCTCTGCCACGTAGGTTGGC
CCGCTCCGCCCGAAAAAGGCTGGCTCGGCGGAAGGCTCGCCTCAACCACTTGAAGCATTTGATAGCTAAT
GAGTTCAAACTGAACTACGAAGATTACCAGTCCTTCGACGAGTCATTGGCAAAAGCCTACAAAGGCAGCC
TTATCAGTCCTTATGAGTTGAGATTTCGCGCACTCAACGAACTGCTTTCTAAGCAAGACTTTGCTAGGGT
CATTCTGCACATCGCAAAACGGCGAGGTTATGACGATATCAAGAACTCCGACGATAAAGAAAAGGGAGCC
ATTCTCAAGGCGATCAAACAGAATGAGGAAAAATTGGCAAACTACCAGAGTGTGGGCGAGTATCTGTATA
AAGAGTATTTCCAGAAGTTTAAGGAAAACAGCAAGGAGTTTACAAACGTCAGAAATAAAAAGGAGTCTTA
CGAGAGATGCATCGCGCAGTCATTCCTCAAAGATGAGCTGAAGCTGATATTTAAGAAGCAACGCGAATTT
GGTTTCTCATTCTCTAAGAAGTTCGAAGAGGAGGTTCTTTCCGTGGCGTTTTACAAGAGGGCGCTCAAAG
ACTTCTCCCACCTGGTTGGTAACTGTAGTTTCTTCACGGATGAGAAGCGAGCTCCCAAAAATTCTCCCCT
GGCTTTCATGTTTGTTGCCCTGACTCGGATCATTAACCTGCTGAACAACCTGAAAAATACTGAAGGGATC
TTGTATACGAAGGACGACCTAAATGCACTCCTGAATGAAGTGCTCAAAAACGGAACTCTAACCTATAAAC
AGACCAAGAAATTACTGGGGCTCTCTGACGACTACGAGTTCAAGGGCGAGAAGGGTACTTATTTTATCGA
ATTCAAAAAGTATAAGGAGTTCATTAAAGCATTGGGGGAACACAACCTCAGCCAGGACGATCTCAATGAA
ATTGCCAAGGACATCACGCTGATTAAAGACGAGATAAAACTGAAAAAGGCACTGGCCAAGTATGACCTCA
ACCAGAACCAGATCGACTCTCTGTCCAAGCTGGAGTTCAAAGACCACCTAAACATATCCTTCAAAGCCCT
GAAACTGGTCACCCCTCTAATGCTCGAAGGAAAAAAATACGACGAGGCGTGTAATGAACTGAATCTTAAG
GTGGCCATCAATGAGGATAAGAAGGACTTTCTTCCAGCCTTTAACGAGACATATTACAAAGACGAGGTCA
CAAACCCGGTTGTGCTGAGGGCCATAAAAGAGTATCGGAAGGTTCTGAATGCCCTCCTGAAGAAGTACGG
CAAAGTGCACAAAATAAATATCGAATTGGCTAGGGAGGTGGGGAAGAACCATTCTCAGCGAGCAAAGATC
GAGAAAGAGCAGAATGAGAACTACAAAGCCAAGAAAGACGCCGAACTGGAGTGCGAAAAGCTGGGGCTTA
AAATAAACAGTAAAAACATCCTGAAATTAAGATTGTTCAAAGAGCAAAAGGAGTTTTGCGCCTACTCAGG
GGAAAAAATCAAAATATCAGACCTGCAGGACGAGAAAATGCTGGAGATCGACGCCATCTATCCGTATAGC
AGGTCATTTGACGATTCCTACATGAACAAAGTGCTTGTGTTTACCAAACAGAACCAAGAAAAGCTGAACC
AAACCCCCTTTGAGGCTTTCGGAAACGACTCAGCCAAGTGGCAGAAAATCGAAGTCCTAGCCAAGAATCT
GCCTACAAAAAAACAAAAGAGGATTCTTGATAAGAACTATAAGGACAAGGAACAGAAAAACTTTAAAGAC
AGGAACCTGAATGACACGAGGTACATTGCGCGACTGGTTCTAAACTATACCAAAGACTACCTGGATTTCC
TCCCTCTGAGCGACGACGAGAATACTAAACTGAATGATACCCAGAAAGGCTCAAAGGTCCACGTTGAGGC
TAAGTCCGGGATGCTGACTAGCGCCCTCCGCCACACGTGGGGCTTCAGCGCCAAAGATCGGAATAATCAT
CTTCATCACGCTATTGATGCAGTAATCATAGCCTACGCTAACAACAGCATCGTGAAAGCCTTCTCCGATT
TCAAGAAAGAACAGGAGTCTAATAGCGCCGAGTTGTACGCCAAGAAAATTTCCGAATTGGACTATAAAAA
TAAGAGAAAATTCTTCGAACCCTTCTCCGGGTTTCGCCAAAAGGTCTTAGATAAGATCGACGAGATTTTC
GTTTCCAAGCCCGAAAGAAAAAAGCCTTCAGGGGCACTGCACGAAGAGACATTCCGCAAGGAAGAGGAAT
TTTACCAATCTTACGGTGGTAAAGAGGGAGTTCTGAAGGCTCTGGAGCTTGGGAAGATCCGCAAGGTAAA
CGGGAAAATCGTGAAAAACGGGGACATGTTCAGGGTGGATATCTTCAAGCACAAAAAGACCAACAAGTTC
TACGCAGTACCCATCTACACTATGGATTTCGCTTTAAAGGTTCTCCCAAATAAGGCGGTGGCTCGATCGA
AGAAAGGAGAGATCAAGGACTGGATCTTAATGGATGAAAATTACGAGTTTTGCTTCTCGCTCTACAAAGA
TAGCCTGATTCTGATCCAGACAAAAGACATGCAGGAACCAGAATTTGTTTATTATAACGCCTTCACGAGC
AGTACAGTGTCCCTGATTGTGAGCAAGCATGATAACAAGTTCGAGACTCTGTCTAAGAATCAGAAAATCC
TTTTCAAGAACGCCAACGAGAAGGAGGTCATCGCAAAGTCAATTGGCATCCAAAACCTGAAGGTGTTCGA
GAAATACATAGTGTCCGCACTCGGTGAAGTAACTAAAGCCGAATTTCGACAGCGCGAGGATTTTAAGAAA
AGCCCCAAGAAGAAGAGAAAGGTGGAGGCCAGCTTAGCATCGGGAGGTGGTTCGGGTGGAGGAAGTGGCG
GGTCAGGGTCGGGTGGCACTAGTAAATCAGAGGGAGGCAAGCGCAAAGCTGATTCTGATTCTGAAGATAA
GGGAGAGGAGAGCAAACCAAAGAAGAAGAAAGAAGAGTCAGAAAAGCCACGAGGCTTTGCTCGAGGTTTG
GAGCCGGAGCGGATTATTGGAGCTACAGACTCCAGTGGAGAGCTCATGTTCCTGATGAAATGGAAAAACT
CTGATGAGGCTGACCTGGTCCCTGCCAAGGAAGCCAATGTCAAGTGCCCACAGGTTGTCATATCCTTCTA
TGAGGAAAGGCTGACGTGGCATTCCTACGCTAGCGGAGGTGGTTCGCCAAAGAAGAAACGGAAGGTGTGA
GCATGCAATAAAACATCTTTGTTTTCATTAGATCTGTGTGTTGGTTTTTTGTGTGCGGCCGGTACCGAGG
GCCTATTTCCCATGATTCCTTCATATTTGCATATACGATACAAGGCTGTTAGAGAGATAATTGGAATTAA
TTTGACTGTAAACACAAAGATATTAGTACAAAATACGTGACGTAGAAAGTAATAATTTCTTGGGTAGTTT
GCAGTTTTAAAATTATGTTTTAAAATGGACTATCATATGCTTACCGTAACTTGAAAGTATTTCGATTTCT
TGGCTTTATATATCTTGTGGAAAGGACGAAACACCGGAGACCACGGCAGGTCTCAGTTTTAGTCCCTGAA
AAGGGACTAAAATAAAGAGTTTGCGGGACTCTGCGGGGTTACAATCCCCTAAAACCGCTTTTTTGCGGCC
GCAGGAACCCCTAGTGATGGAGTTGGCCACTCCCTCTCTGCGCGCTCGCTCGCTCACTGAGGCCGGGCGA
CCAAAGGTCGCCCGACGCCCGGGCTTTGCCCGGGCGGCCTCAGTGAGCGAGCGAGCGCGCAGCTGCCTGC
AGGGGCGCCTGATGCGGTATTTTCTCCTTACGCATCTGTGCGGTATTTCACACCGCATA
[95 nt withheld, positions 4540-4634]
T
[46 nt withheld, positions 4636-4681]
C
[141 nt withheld, positions 4683-4823]
CCTTTGACGTTGGAGTCCACGTTCTTT
[37 nt withheld, positions 4851-4887]
ACTCTATCTCGGGCTATTCTTTTGATTTATAAGGGATTTTGCCGATTTCGGTCTATTGGTTAAAAAATGA
GCTGATTTAACAAAAATTTAACGCGAATTTTAACAAAATATTAACGTTTACAATTTTATGGTGCACTCTC
AGTACAATCTGCTCTGATGCCGCATAGTTAAGCCAGCCCCGACACCCGCCAACACCCGCTGACGCGCCCT
GACGGGCTTGTCTGCTCCCGGCATCCGCTTACAGACAAGCTGTGACCGTCTCCGGGAGCTGCATGTGTCA
GAGGTTTTCACCGTCATCACCGAAACGCGCGAGACGAAAGGGCCTCGTGATACGCCTATTTTTATAGGTT
AATGTCATGATAATAATGGTTTCTTAGACGTCAGGTGGCACTTTTCGGGGAAATGTGCGCGGAACCCCTA
TTTGTTTATTTTTCTAAATACATTCAAATATGTATCCGCTCATGAGACAATAACCCTGATAAATGCTTCA
ATAATATTGAAAAAGGAAGAGTATGAGTATTCAACATTTCCGTGTCGCCCTTATTCCCTTTTTTGCGGCA
TTTTGCCTTCCTGTTTTTGCTCACCCAGAAACGCTGGTGAAAGTAAAAGATGCTGAAGATCAGTTGGGTG
CACGAGTGGGTTACATCGAACTGGATCTCAACAGCGGTAAGATCCTTGAGAGTTTTCGCCCCGAAGAACG
TTTTCCAATGATGAGCACTTTTAAAGTTCTGCTATGTGGCGCGGTATTATCCCGTATTGACGCCGGGCAA
GAGCAACTCGGTCGCCGCATACACTATTCTCAGAATGACTTGGTTGAGTACTCACCAGTCACAGAAAAGC
ATCTTACGGATGGCATGACAGTAAGAGAATTATGCAGTGCTGCCATAACCATGAGTGATAACACTGCGGC
CAACTTACTTCTGACAACGATCGGAGGACCGAAGGAGCTAACCGCTTTTTTGCACAACATGGGGGATCAT
GTAACTCGCCTTGATCGTTGGGAACCGGAGCTGAATGAAGCCATACCAAACGACGAGCGTGACACCACGA
TGCCTGTAGCAATGGCAACAACGTTGCGCAAACTATTAACTGGCGAACTACTTACTCTAGCTTCCCGGCA
ACAATTAATAGACTGGATGGAGGCGGATAAAGTTGCAGGACCACTTCTGCGCTCGGCCCTTCCGGCTGGC
TGGTTTATTGCTGATAAATCTGGAGCCGGTGAGCGTGGAAGCCGCGGTATCATTGCAGCACTGGGGCCAG
ATGGTAAGCCCTCCCGTATCGTAGTTATCTACACGACGGGGAGTCAGGCAACTATGGATGAACGAAATAG
ACAGATCGCTGAGATAGGTGCCTCACTGATTAAGCATTGGTAACTGTCAGACCAAGTTTACTCATATATA
CTTTAGATTGATTTAAAACTTCATTTTTAATTTAAAAGGATCTAGGTGAAGATCCTTTTTGATAATCTCA
TGACCAAAATCCCTTAACGTGAGTTTTCGTTCCACTGAGCGTCAGACCCCGTAGAAAAGATCAAAGGATC
TTCTTGAGATCCTTTTTTTCTGCGCGTAATCTGCTGCTTGCAAACAAAAAAACCACCGCTACCAGCGGTG
GTTTGTTTGCCGGATCAAGAGCTACCAACTCTTTTTCCGAAGGTAACTGGCTTCAGCAGAGCGCAGATAC
CAAATACTGTTCTTCTAGTGTAGCCGTAGTTAGGCCACCACTTCAAGAACTCTGTAGCACCGCCTACATA
CCTCGCTCTGCTAATCCTGTTACCAGTGGCTGCTGCCAGTGGCGATAAGTCGTGTCTTACCGGGTTGGAC
TCAAGACGATAGTTACCGGATAAGGCGCAGCGGTCGGGCTGAACGGGGGGTTCGTGCACACAGCCCAGCT
TGGAGCGAACGACCTACACCGAACTGAGATACCTACAGCGTGAGCTATGAGAAAGCGCCACGCTTCCCGA
AGGGAGAAAGGCGGACAGGTATCCGGTAAGCGGCAGGGTCGGAACAGGAGAGCGCACGAGGGAGCTTCCA
GGGGGAAACGCCTGGTATCTTTATAGTCCTGTCGGGTTTCGCCACCTCTGACTTGAGCGTCGATTTTTGT
GATGCTCGTCAGGGGGGCGGAGCCTATGGAAAAACGCCAGCAACGCGGCCTTTTTACGGTTCCTGGCCTT
TTGCTGGCCTTTTGCTCACATGT
